>Addgene plasmid #195226 | pLKO-cfNHERF1_5 | addgene full sequence | sequence record 386695 | Addgene NGS Result
GGGGTTGGGGTTGCGCCTTTTCCAAGGCAGCCCTGGGTTTGCGCAGGGACGCGGCTGCTCTGGGCGTGGT
TCCGGGAAACGCAGCGGCGCCGACCCTGGGTCTCGCACATTCTTCACGTCCGTTCGCAGCGTCACCCGGA
TCTTCGCCGCTACCCTTGTGGGCCCCCCGGCGACGCTTCCTGCTCCGCCCCTAAGTCGGGAAGGTTCCTT
GCGGTTCGCGGCGTGCCGGACGTGACAAACGGAAGCCGCACGTCTCACTAGTACCCTCGCAGACGGACAG
CGCCAGGGAGCAATGGCAGCGCGCCGACCGCGATGGGCTGTGGCCAATAGCGGCTGCTCAGCAGGGCGCG
CCGAGAGCAGCGGCCGGGAAGGGGCGGTGCGGGAGGCGGGGTGTGGGGCGGTAGTGTGGGCCCTGTTCCT
GCCCGCGCGGTGTTCCGCATTCTGCAAGCCTCCGGAGCGCACGTCGGCAGTCGGCTCCCTCGTTGACCGA
ATCACCGACCTCTCTCCCCAGGGGGATCCACCGGAGCTTACCATGACCGAGTACAAGCCCACGGTGCGCC
TCGCCACCCGCGACGACGTCCCCAGGGCCGTACGCACCCTCGCCGCCGCGTTCGCCGACTACCCCGCCAC
GCGCCACACCGTCGATCCGGACCGCCACATCGAGCGGGTCACCGAGCTGCAAGAACTCTTCCTCACGCGC
GTCGGGCTCGACATCGGCAAGGTGTGGGTCGCGGACGACGGCGCCGCGGTGGCGGTCTGGACCACGCCGG
AGAGCGTCGAAGCGGGGGCGGTGTTCGCCGAGATCGGCCCGCGCATGGCCGAGTTGAGCGGTTCCCGGCT
GGCCGCGCAGCAACAGATGGAAGGCCTCCTGGCGCCGCACCGGCCCAAGGAGCCCGCGTGGTTCCTGGCC
ACCGTCGGCGTCTCGCCCGACCACCAGGGCAAGGGTCTGGGCAGCGCCGTCGTGCTCCCCGGAGTGGAGG
CGGCCGAGCGCGCCGGGGTGCCCGCCTTCCTGGAGACCTCCGCGCCCCGCAACCTCCCCTTCTACGAGCG
GCTCGGCTTCACCGTCACCGCCGACGTCGAGGTGCCCGAAGGACCGCGCACCTGGTGCATGACCCGCAAG
CCCGGTGCCTGACGCCCGCCCCACGACCCGCAGCGCCCGACCGAAAGGAGCGCACGACCCCATGCATCGG
TACCTTTAAGACCAATGACTTACAAGGCAGCTGTAGATCTTAGCCACTTTTTAAAAGAAAAGGGGGGACT
GGAAGGGCTAATTCACTCCCAACGAAGACAAGATCTGCTTTTTGCTTGTACTGGGTCTCTCTGGTTAGAC
CAGATCTGAGCCTGGGAGCTCTCTGGCTAACTAGGGAACCCACTGCTTAAGCCTCAATAAAGCTTGCCTT
GAGTGCTTCAAGTAGTGTGTGCCCGTCTGTTGTGTGACTCTGGTAACTAGAGATCCCTCAGACCCTTTTA
GTCAGTGTGGAAAATCTCTAGCAGTAGTAGTTCATGTCATCTTATTATTCAGTATTTATAACTTGCAAAG
AAATGAATATCAGAGAGTGAGAGGAACTTGTTTATTGCAGCTTATAATGGTTACAAATAAAGCAATAGCA
TCACAAATTTCACAAATAAAGCATTTTTTTCACTGCATTCTAGTTGTGGTTTGTCCAAACTCATCAATGT
ATCTTATCATGTCTGGCTCTAGCTATCCCGCCCCTAACTCCGCCCATCCCGCCCCTAACTCCGCCCAGTT
CCGCCCATTCTCCGCCCCATGGCTGACTAATTTTTTTTATTTATGCAGAGGCCGAGGCCGCCTCGGCCTC
TGAGCTATTCCAGAAGTAGTGAGGAGGCTTTTTTGGAGGCCTAGGGACGTACCCAATTCGCCCTATAGTG
AGTCGTATTACGCGCGCTCACTGGCCGTCGTTTTACAACGTCGTGACTGGGAAAACCCTGGCGTTACCCA
ACTTAATCGCCTTGCAGCACATCCCCCTTTCGCCAGCTGGCGTAATAGCGAAGAGGCCCGCACCGATCGC
CCTTCCCAACAGTTGCGCAGCCTGAATGGCGAATGGG
[124 nt withheld, positions 2068-2191]
C
[91 nt withheld, positions 2193-2283]
A
[49 nt withheld, positions 2285-2333]
CCTTTGACGTTGGAGTCCACGTTCTTT
[37 nt withheld, positions 2361-2397]
ACCCTATCTCGGTCTATTCTTTTGATTTATAAGGGATTTTGCCGATTTCGGCCTATTGGTTAAAAAATGA
GCTGATTTAACAAAAATTTAACGCGAATTTTAACAAAATATTAACGCTTACAATTTAGGTGGCACTTTTC
GGGGAAATGTGCGCGGAACCCCTATTTGTTTATTTTTCTAAATACATTCAAATATGTATCCGCTCATGAG
ACAATAACCCTGATAAATGCTTCAATAATATTGAAAAAGGAAGAGTATGAGTATTCAACATTTCCGTGTC
GCCCTTATTCCCTTTTTTGCGGCATTTTGCCTTCCTGTTTTTGCTCACCCAGAAACGCTGGTGAAAGTAA
AAGATGCTGAAGATCAGTTGGGTGCACGAGTGGGTTACATCGAACTGGATCTCAACAGCGGTAAGATCCT
TGAGAGTTTTCGCCCCGAAGAACGTTTTCCAATGATGAGCACTTTTAAAGTTCTGCTATGTGGCGCGGTA
TTATCCCGTATTGACGCCGGGCAAGAGCAACTCGGTCGCCGCATACACTATTCTCAGAATGACTTGGTTG
AGTACTCACCAGTCACAGAAAAGCATCTTACGGATGGCATGACAGTAAGAGAATTATGCAGTGCTGCCAT
AACCATGAGTGATAACACTGCGGCCAACTTACTTCTGACAACGATCGGAGGACCGAAGGAGCTAACCGCT
TTTTTGCACAACATGGGGGATCATGTAACTCGCCTTGATCGTTGGGAACCGGAGCTGAATGAAGCCATAC
CAAACGACGAGCGTGACACCACGATGCCTGTAGCAATGGCAACAACGTTGCGCAAACTATTAACTGGCGA
ACTACTTACTCTAGCTTCCCGGCAACAATTAATAGACTGGATGGAGGCGGATAAAGTTGCAGGACCACTT
CTGCGCTCGGCCCTTCCGGCTGGCTGGTTTATTGCTGATAAATCTGGAGCCGGTGAGCGTGGGTCTCGCG
GTATCATTGCAGCACTGGGGCCAGATGGTAAGCCCTCCCGTATCGTAGTTATCTACACGACGGGGAGTCA
GGCAACTATGGATGAACGAAATAGACAGATCGCTGAGATAGGTGCCTCACTGATTAAGCATTGGTAACTG
TCAGACCAAGTTTACTCATATATACTTTAGATTGATTTAAAACTTCATTTTTAATTTAAAAGGATCTAGG
TGAAGATCCTTTTTGATAATCTCATGACCAAAATCCCTTAACGTGAGTTTTCGTTCCACTGAGCGTCAGA
CCCCGTAGAAAAGATCAAAGGATCTTCTTGAGATCCTTTTTTTCTGCGCGTAATCTGCTGCTTGCAAACA
AAAAAACCACCGCTACCAGCGGTGGTTTGTTTGCCGGATCAAGAGCTACCAACTCTTTTTCCGAAGGTAA
CTGGCTTCAGCAGAGCGCAGATACCAAATACTGTTCTTCTAGTGTAGCCGTAGTTAGGCCACCACTTCAA
GAACTCTGTAGCACCGCCTACATACCTCGCTCTGCTAATCCTGTTACCAGTGGCTGCTGCCAGTGGCGAT
AAGTCGTGTCTTACCGGGTTGGACTCAAGACGATAGTTACCGGATAAGGCGCAGCGGTCGGGCTGAACGG
GGGGTTCGTGCACACAGCCCAGCTTGGAGCGAACGACCTACACCGAACTGAGATACCTACAGCGTGAGCT
ATGAGAAAGCGCCACGCTTCCCGAAGGGAGAAAGGCGGACAGGTATCCGGTAAGCGGCAGGGTCGGAACA
GGAGAGCGCACGAGGGAGCTTCCAGGGGGAAACGCCTGGTATCTTTATAGTCCTGTCGGGTTTCGCCACC
TCTGACTTGAGCGTCGATTTTTGTGATGCTCGTCAGGGGGGCGGAGCCTATGGAAAAACGCCAGCAACGC
GGCCTTTTTACGGTTCCTGGCCTTTTGCTGGCCTTTTGCTCACATGTTCTTTCCTGCGTTATCCCCTGAT
TCTGTGGATAACCGTATTACCGCCTTTGAGTGAGCTGATACCGCTCGCCGCAGCCGAACGACCGAGCGCA
GCGAGTCAGTGAGCGAGGAAGCGGAAGAGCGCCCAATACGCAAACCGCCTCTCCCCGCGCGTTGGCCGAT
TCATTAATGCAGCTGGCACGACAGGTTTCCCGACTGGAAAGCGGGCAGTGAGCGCAACGCAATTAATGTG
AGTTAGCTCACTCATTAGGCACCCCAGGCTTTACACTTTATGCTTCCGGCTCGTATGTTGTGTGGAATTG
TGAGCGGATAACAATTTCACACAGGAAACAGCTATGACCATGATTACGCCAAGCGCGCAATTAACCCTCA
CTAAAGGGAACAAAAGCTGGAGCTGCAAGCTTAATGTAGTCTTATGCAATACTCTTGTAGTCTTGCAACA
TGGTAACGATGAGTTAGCAACATGCCTTACAAGGAGAGAAAAAGCACCGTGCATGCCGATTGGTGGAAGT
AAGGTGGTACGATCGTGCCTTATTAGGAAGGCAACAGACGGGTCTGACATGGATTGGACGAACCACTGAA
TTGCCGCATTGCAGAGATATTGTATTTAAGTGCCTAGCTCGATACATAAACGGGTCTCTCTGGTTAGACC
AGATCTGAGCCTGGGAGCTCTCTGGCTAACTAGGGAACCCACTGCTTAAGCCTCAATAAAGCTTGCCTTG
AGTGCTTCAAGTAGTGTGTGCCCGTCTGTTGTGTGACTCTGGTAACTAGAGATCCCTCAGACCCTTTTAG
TCAGTGTGGAAAATCTCTAGCAGTGGCGCCCGAACAGGGACTTGAAAGCGAAAGGGAAACCAGAGGAGCT
CTCTCGACGCAGGACTCGGCTTGCTGAAGCGCGCACGGCAAGAGGCGAGGGGCGGCGACTGGTGAGTACG
CCAAAAATTTTGACTAGCGGAGGCTAGAAGGAGAGAGATGGGTGCGAGAGCGTCAGTATTAAGCGGGGGA
GAATTAGATCGCGATGGGAAAAAATTCGGTTAAGGCCAGGGGGAAAGAAAAAATATAAATTAAAACATAT
AGTATGGGCAAGCAGGGAGCTAGAACGATTCGCAGTTAATCCTGGCCTGTTAGAAACATCAGAAGGCTGT
AGACAAATACTGGGACAGCTACAACCATCCCTTCAGACAGGATCAGAAGAACTTAGATCATTATATAATA
CAGTAGCAACCCTCTATTGTGTGCATCAAAGGATAGAGATAAAAGACACCAAGGAAGCTTTAGACAAGAT
AGAGGAAGAGCAAAACAAAAGTAAGACCACCGCACAGCAAGCGGCCGCTGATCTTCAGACCTGGAGGAGG
AGATATGAGGGACAATTGGAGAAGTGAATTATATAAATATAAAGTAGTAAAAATTGAACCATTAGGAGTA
GCACCCACCAAGGCAAAGAGAAGAGTGGTGCAGAGAGAAAAAAGAGCAGTGGGAATAGGAGCTTTGTTCC
TTGGGTTCTTGGGAGCAGCAGGAAGCACTATGGGCGCAGCGTCAATGACGCTGACGGTACAGGCCAGACA
ATTATTGTCTGGTATAGTGCAGCAGCAGAACAATTTGCTGAGGGCTATTGAGGCGCAACAGCATCTGTTG
CAACTCACAGTCTGGGGCATCAAGCAGCTCCAGGCAAGAATCCTGGCTGTGGAAAGATACCTAAAGGATC
AACAGCTCCTGGGGATTTGGGGTTGCTCTGGAAAACTCATTTGCACCACTGCTGTGCCTTGGAATGCTAG
TTGGAGTAATAAATCTCTGGAACAGATTTGGAATCACACGACCTGGATGGAGTGGGACAGAGAAATTAAC
AATTACACAAGCTTAATACACTCCTTAATTGAAGAATCGCAAAACCAGCAAGAAAAGAATGAACAAGAAT
TATTGGAATTAGATAAATGGGCAAGTTTGTGGAATTGGTTTAACATAACAAATTGGCTGTGGTATATAAA
ATTATTCATAATGATAGTAGGAGGCTTGGTAGGTTTAAGAATAGTTTTTGCTGTACTTTCTATAGTGAAT
AGAGTTAGGCAGGGATATTCACCATTATCGTTTCAGACCCACCTCCCAACCCCGAGGGGACCCGACAGGC
CCGAAGGAATAGAAGAAGAAGGTGGAGAGAGAGACAGAGACAGATCCATTCGATTAGTGAACGGATCTCG
ACGGTATCGATCACGAGACTAGCCTCGAGCGGCCGCCCCCTTCACCGAGGGCCTATTTCCCATGATTCCT
TCATATTTGCATATACGATACAAGGCTGTTAGAGAGATAATTGGAATTAATTTGACTGTAAACACAAAGA
TATTAGTACAAAATACGTGACGTAGAAAGTAATAATTTCTTGGGTAGTTTGCAGTTTTAAAATTATGTTT
TAAAATGGACTATCATATGCTTACCGTAACTTGAAAGTATTTCGATTTCTTGGCTTTATATATCTTGTGG
AAAGGACGAAACACCGGGATCCACCTCCAGTGATACCTCGAGGTATCACTGGAGGTGGATCTTTTTGAAT
TCTCGACCTCGAGACAAATGGCAGTATTCATCCACAATTTTAAAAGAAAAGGGGGGATTGGGGGGTACAG
TGCAGGGGAAAGAATAGTAGACATAATAGCAACAGACATACAAACTAAAGAATTACAAAAACAAATTACA
AAAATTCAAAATTTTCGGGTTTATTACAGGGACAGCAGAGATCCACTTTGGCCGCGGCTCGAG
Features (pLannotate 1.2.2; 25 found; start..end, strand, type, name):
      1..511     +  promoter       hPGK promoter: human phosphoglycerate kinase 1 promoter
    533..1132    +  CDS            PuroR: puromycin N-acetyltransferase; pac from Streptomyces alboniger; confers resistance to puromycin
   1175..1258    +  CDS            nef (fragment): NEF_HV1Z2 - Experimental evidence at protein level: Swiss-Prot protein existence level 1. Extracellular Nef protein targets CD4(+) T-lymphocytes for apoptosis by interacting with CXCR4 surface receptors. From Human immunodeficiency virus type 1 group M subtype D (isolate Z2/CDC-Z34) (HIV-1).
   1260..1493    +  LTR            3' LTR (ΔU3): self-inactivating 3' long terminal repeat (LTR) from HIV-1
   1565..1686    +  polyA_signal   SV40 poly(A) signal: SV40 polyadenylation signal
   1726..1861    +  rep_origin     SV40 ori: SV40 origin of replication
   1882..1900    -  promoter       T7 promoter: promoter for bacteriophage T7 RNA polymerase
   1908..2063    +  CDS            lacZα (fragment): LacZα fragment of β-galactosidase; lacZ fragment
   2068..2496    +  rep_origin     f1 ori (sequence partly withheld): f1 bacteriophage origin of replication; arrow indicates direction of (+) strand synthesis
   2549..2653    +  promoter       AmpR promoter: bla
   2654..3514    +  CDS            AmpR: β-lactamase; bla; confers resistance to ampicillin, carbenicillin, and related antibiotics
   3685..4273    +  rep_origin     ori: high-copy-number ColE1/pMB1/pBR322/pUC origin of replication
   4456..4548    +  CDS            lacI (fragment): lac repressor; lacI; The lac repressor binds to the lac operator to inhibit transcription in E. coli. This inhibition can be relieved by adding lactose or isopropyl-β-D-thiogalactopyranoside (IPTG).
   4561..4582    +  protein_bind   CAP binding site: CAP binding activates transcription in the presence of cAMP. E. coli catabolite activator protein
   4597..4627    +  promoter       lac promoter: promoter for the E. coli lac operon
   4635..4651    +  protein_bind   lac operator: The lac repressor binds to the lac operator to inhibit transcription in E. coli. This inhibition can be relieved by adding lactose or isopropyl-β-D-thiogalactopyranoside (IPTG). lac repressor encoded by lacI
   4696..4714    +  promoter       T3 promoter: promoter for bacteriophage T3 RNA polymerase
   4742..4968    +  promoter       RSV promoter: Rous sarcoma virus enhancer/promoter
   4969..5149    +  LTR            5' LTR (truncated): truncated 5' long terminal repeat (LTR) from HIV-1
   5196..5321    +  misc_feature   HIV-1 Ψ: packaging signal of human immunodeficiency virus type 1
   5305..5668    +  CDS            HIV-1 gag (fragment): gag protein from human immunodeficiency virus 1; gag
   5814..6047    +  misc_feature   RRE: The Rev response element (RRE) of HIV-1 allows for Rev-dependent mRNA export from the nucleus to the cytoplasm.
   6424..6524    +  CDS            Rev (fragment): human immunodeficiency virus 1 (HIV-1) Rev protein; rev; enhances nuclear export of unspliced and incompletely spliced viral mRNAs
   6574..6814    +  promoter       U6 promoter: RNA polymerase III promoter for human U6 snRNA
   6915..7032    +  misc_feature   cPPT/CTS: central polypurine tract and central termination sequence of HIV-1
