[The description below was written by a language model from this plasmid's Addgene catalogue record and pLannotate feature annotations shown in this document.]
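Description:
pLKO-cfNHERF1_5 is a lentiviral shRNA vector built on the pLKO.1-puro backbone and designed to knock down canine NHERF1 (Entrez gene symbol SLC9A3R1). It is maintained in E. coli as a high-copy plasmid through a ColE1/pUC-type origin and selected with ampicillin via the β-lactamase gene. An f1 origin and remnants of a lac/lacZα cloning region with T7 and T3 promoters are also carried over from the parental backbone. The sequenced record is about 7.1 kb.

The transfer cassette has a chimeric 5' end in which an RSV enhancer/promoter drives a truncated HIV-1 5' LTR. This is followed by the Ψ packaging signal with a partial gag sequence and then the Rev response element, which allows Rev-dependent nuclear export of the genomic RNA. Downstream, a human U6 RNA polymerase III promoter sits immediately ahead of the region where the hairpin would lie. The shRNA insert itself is not annotated in the feature table, but the gap between the U6 promoter and the cPPT/CTS element is consistent with its position. A human PGK promoter then drives puromycin N-acetyltransferase, so transduced mammalian cells can be selected with puromycin. The cassette ends in a ΔU3 self-inactivating 3' LTR, which disables LTR promoter activity after integration, and an SV40 poly(A) signal and SV40 origin follow it.

The plasmid supplies no viral structural or enzymatic genes, so packaging functions must be provided in trans to make virus. According to the record, it was deposited in connection with work on the orientation of epithelial cell polarization. The "_5" suffix may mark it as one of a series of hairpins against this gene, although the record does not say so. The cloning method is listed as unknown.
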