Addgene plasmid #195226: pLKO-cfNHERF1_5
Purpose: shRNA to canine NHERF1.
Depositing lab: David Bryant & Keith Mostov. Depositing organization: University of California, San Francisco (UCSF). Publication: A molecular switch for the orientation of epithelial cell polarization. Bryant DM, Roignot J, Datta A, Overeem AW, Kim M, Yu W, Peng X, Eastburn DJ, Ewald AJ, Werb Z, Mostov KE. Dev Cell. 2014 Oct 27;31(2):171-87. doi: 10.1016/j.devcel.2014.08.027. Epub 2014 Oct 9. PubMed 25307480.
Backbone
  Vector backbone: pLKO.1-puro
  Vector type: Lentiviral
  Selectable markers: Puromycin
Growth in bacteria
  Bacterial resistance: Ampicillin, 100 μg/mL
  Growth temperature: 37°C
  Growth strain: NEB Stable
  Copy number: High Copy
Gene/Insert
  Gene/Insert name: NHERF1
  gRNA/shRNA sequence: GATCCACCTCCAGTGATAC
  Species: canine
  Entrez Gene: SLC9A3R1
  Cloning method: Unknown
Terms and licenses: Academic/Nonprofit Terms; Industry Terms: Not Available to Industry
How to cite: pLKO-cfNHERF1_5 was a gift from David Bryant & Keith Mostov (Addgene plasmid # 195226 ; http://n2t.net/addgene:195226 ; RRID:Addgene_195226)
